>Addgene plasmid #39325 | pEGFP-Sp1 | addgene partial sequence | sequence record 51289 | EGFP-N 5'-CGTCGCCGTCCAGCTCGACCAG-3'
GCTCCTCGCCCTTGCTCACCATGGTGGCGACCGGTAGCGCTAGCGGATCTGACGGTTCACTAAACCAGCT
CTGCTTATATAGACCTCCCACCGTACACGCCTACCGCCCATTTGCGTCAATGGGGCGGAGTTGTTACGAC
ATTTTGGAAAGTCCCGTTGATTTTGGTGCCAAAACAAACTCCCATTGACGTCAATGGGGTGGAGACTTGG
AAATCCCCGTGAGTCAAACCGCTATCCACGCCCATTGATGTACTGCCAAAACCGCATCACCATGGTAATA
GCGATGACTAATACGTAGATGTACTGCCAAGTAGGAAAGTCCCATAAGGTCATGTACTGGGCATAATGCC
AGGCGGGCCATTTACCGTCATTGACGTCAATAGGGGGCGTACTTGGCATATGATACACTTGATGTACTGC
CAAGTGGGCAGTTTACCGTAAATACTCCACCCATTGACGTCAATGGAAAGTCCCTATTGGCGTTACTATG
GGAACATACGTCATTATTGACGTCAATGGGCGGGGGTCGTTGGGCGGTCAGCCAGGCGGGCCATTTACCG
TAAGTTATGTAACGCGGAACTCCATATATGGGCTATGAACTAATGACCCCGTAATTGATTACTATTAATA
ACTAATGCATGGCGGTAATACGGTTATCCACAGAATCAGGGGATAACGCAGGAAAGAACATGTGAGCAAA
AGGCCAGCAAAAGGCCAGGAACCGTAAAAAGGCCGCGTTGCTGGCGTTTTTCCATAGGCTCCGCCCCCCT
GACGAGCATCACAAAAATCGACGCTCAAGTCAGAGGTGGCGAAACCCGACAGGACTATAAAGATACCAGG
CGTTTCCCCCTGGAAGCTCCCTCGTGCGCTCTCCTGT
