>Addgene plasmid #39325 | pEGFP-Sp1 | addgene partial sequence | sequence record 52292 | EGFP-C 5'-CATGGTCCTGCTGGAGTTCGTG-3'
GGCATGGACGAGCTGTACAAGTCCGGACTCAGATCTCGAGCCACCATGAGCGACCAAGATCACTCCATGG
ATGAAATGACAGCTGTGGTGAAAATTGAAAAAGGAGTTGGTGGCAATAATGGGGGCAATGGTAATGGTGG
TGGTGCCTTTTCACAGGCTCGAAGTAGCAGCACAGGCAGTAGCAGCAGCACTGGAGGAGGAGGGCAGGAG
TCCCAGCCATCCCCTTTGGCTCTGCTGGCAGCAACTTGCAGCAGAATTGAGTCACCCAATGAGAACAGCA
ACAACTCCCAGGGCCCGAGTCAGTCAGGGGGAACAGGTGAGCTTGACCTCACAGCCACACAACTTTCACA
GGGTGCCAATGGCTGGCAGATCATCTCTTCCTCCTCTGGGGCTACCCCTACCTCAAAGGAACAGAGTGGC
AGCAGTACCAATGGCAGCAATGGCAGTGAGTCTTCCAAGAATCGCACAGTCTCTGGTGGGCAGTATGTTG
TGGCTGCCGCTCCCAACTTACAGAACCAGCAAGTTCTGACAGGACTACCTGGAGTGATGCCTAATATTCA
GTATCAAGTAATCCCACAGTTCCAGACCGTTGATGGGCAACAGCTGCAGTTTGCTGCCACTGGGGCCCAA
GTGCAGCAGGATGGTTCTGGTCAAATACAGATCATACCAGGTGCAAACCAACAGATTATCACAAATCGAG
GAAGTGGAGGCAACATCATTGCTGCTATGCCAAACCTACTCCAGCAGGCTGTCCCCCTCCAAGGCCTGGC
TAATAATGTACTCTCAGGACAGACTCAGTATGTGACCAATGTACCAGTGGCCCTGAATGGGAACATCACC
TTGCTACCTGTCAACAGCGTTTCTGCAGCTACCTTGACTCCCAGCTCTCAGG
