>Addgene plasmid #39325 | pEGFP-Sp1 | addgene partial sequence | sequence record 131886 | SV40pA-R 5'-GAAATTTGTGATGCTATTGC-3'
ACAACAACAATTGCATTCATTTTATGTTTCAGGTTCAGGGGGAGGTGTGGGAGGTTTTTTAAAGCAAGTA
AAACCTCTACAAATGTGGTATGGCTGATTATGATCAGTTATCTAGATCCGGTGGATCCCGGGCCCGCGGT
ACCCCCGGGAAAGATTTATCAGAAGCCATTGCCCTGATATTAATGGACTGCAGATCTGCCACCTGCATGA
CGTTGATGCCACTGTTGGCAAGACGGGCAATGCCCTCTGGACAAATGGCCTCCATGGCTACCATATTGGT
GGTAATAAGGGCTGAAGGAGTGGCAGTGCCACTGCCTTCTGAACCTGCCCCACTGTCCAGGGGCAAAGTG
CCCACACTCAGAGCTACACCTGGGCCTCCCTTCTTATTCTGGTGGGTCTTGATATGTTTTGACAGGTGGT
CACTCCTCATGAAGCGCTTAGGACACTCAGGGCAGGCAAATTTCTTCTCACCTGTGTGTGTACGTTTGTG
CCTCTGTAGCTCATCCGAACGTGTGAAGCGTTTCCCACAGTATGACCAGGTACACATAAATGGCCTCTCG
CCTGTATGCCAGCGCAAGTGTGCCCGCAGGTGAGAGGTCTTGCCATACACTTTCCCACAGCCTTGGATGT
GGCAAATATGCTGTTTCTTTTTGCCAGGATCCCCCGAGCCCCTTCCTTCACTGTCTTTACAGTAGGGGCA
GGTGCATGCTTCCCGCCGGGTCCTCCGACCGGCTTGGGGTTGGGCATCTGGGCTGTTTTCTCCTTCCTCT
CCACCTGCTGTGTCATCATGTATTCCATCACCACCAGCCCCATGGAGACCAAGCTGAGCTCCATGATCAC
CTGGGGCATTTGCTATAGCCAACGGCAGGCCTTGAATTGGGTGCACCTGGATTCCTGAAGTACCCAATGC
ACTGAGGTTAATGGTCTGGA
