[The description below was written by a language model from this plasmid's Addgene catalogue record.]
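Description:
pEGFP-Sp1 is a mammalian expression plasmid built on the Clontech pEGFP-C backbone, carrying the human SP1 gene fused to enhanced green fluorescent protein. The backbone is recorded as 4733 bp and the complete construct as 6925 bp, which implies an insert of roughly 2.2 kb. It is maintained in E. coli as a high-copy plasmid under kanamycin selection. For mammalian cells the record lists neomycin resistance, so stably transfected cells can be selected with G418. In pEGFP-C-type vectors a single resistance gene normally confers both the kanamycin and the G418 phenotype, though no feature table is available here to confirm the arrangement of elements in this plasmid.

The SP1 coding sequence was inserted by restriction cloning between XhoI at the 5′ end and KpnI at the 3′ end, and both sites remain intact. This places SP1 downstream of EGFP, so the fluorescent tag sits at the N terminus of the fusion protein. Expression is driven by the CMV promoter, a strong constitutive promoter in most mammalian cell types. The listing of an SV40 polyA reverse sequencing primer suggests an SV40 polyadenylation signal follows the insert. SP1 encodes a zinc-finger transcription factor that binds GC-rich promoter elements and regulates many genes. The EGFP tag allows transfected cells to be identified and the localisation of the fusion protein to be followed by fluorescence. The associated publication concerns the effects of Sp1 overexpression in cultured human corneal stromal cells, consistent with use of this plasmid for Sp1 overexpression studies in mammalian cells.
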