Addgene plasmid #39325: pEGFP-Sp1
Depositing lab: Beatrice Yue. Depositing organization: University of Illinois at Chicago. Publication: Effects of Sp1 overexpression on cultured human corneal stromal cells. Shen X, Park JS, Qiu Y, Sugar J, Yue BY. Genes Cells. 2009 Oct;14(10):1133-9. Epub 2009 Sep 16. 10.1111/j.1365-2443.2009.01340.x PubMed 19758310.
Backbone
  Vector backbone: pEGFP-C
  Backbone manufacturer: Clontech
  Backbone size w/o insert (bp): 4733
  Total vector size (bp): 6925
  Vector type: Mammalian Expression
  Selectable markers: Neomycin (select with G418)
Growth in bacteria
  Bacterial resistance: Kanamycin, 50 μg/mL
  Growth temperature: 37°C
  Growth strain: DH5alpha
  Copy number: High Copy
Gene/Insert
  Gene/Insert name: SP1
  Species: H. sapiens (human)
  Entrez Gene: SP1
  Promoter: CMV
  Tag / fusion protein: EGFP (N terminal on insert)
  Cloning method: Restriction Enzyme; 5′ cloning site XhoI (not destroyed); 3′ cloning site KpnI (not destroyed)
  Sequencing primers: 5′ EGFP-C; 3′ SV40pA-R
Terms and licenses: Academic/Nonprofit Terms; Industry Terms: Not Available to Industry
How to cite: pEGFP-Sp1 was a gift from Beatrice Yue (Addgene plasmid # 39325)
